Addgene plasmid #36833: TAL2442
Depositing lab: Keith Joung. Depositing organization: Massachusetts General Hospital. Publication: FLASH assembly of TALENs for high-throughput genome editing. Reyon D, Tsai SQ, Khayter C, Foden JA, Sander JD, Joung JK. Nat Biotechnol. 2012 Apr 8. doi: 10.1038/nbt.2170. PubMed 22484455.
Backbone
  Vector backbone: JDS78
  Backbone manufacturer: Joung lab (Addgene Plasmid # 32290)
  Backbone size w/o insert (bp): 6447
  Vector type: Mammalian, T7 for in vitro mRNA synthesis
Growth in bacteria
  Bacterial resistance: Ampicillin, 100 μg/mL
  Growth temperature: 37°C
  Growth strain: XL1 Blue
  Copy number: High Copy
Gene/Insert
  Gene/Insert name: SS18-TALEN_Left (alt name: SS18)
  Species: H. sapiens (human)
  Insert size (bp): 1640
  Entrez Gene: Ss18 (a.k.a. D130059H17, Ssxt, Syt)
  Promoter: CMV
  Tag / fusion protein: 3X Flag (N terminal on backbone); WT FOKI (C terminal on backbone)
  Cloning method: Restriction Enzyme; 5′ cloning site BsmBI (destroyed during cloning); 3′ cloning site BsmBI (destroyed during cloning)
  Sequencing primers: 5′ CMV-F; 3′ BGH-rev
Terms and licenses: Academic/Nonprofit Terms; Industry Terms: Not Available to Industry
Depositor comments: Target binding site: TGGTGACGGCGGCAACAT It is strongly recommended that users perform a diagnostic digest to verify this plasmid prior to use. For example, a double digest of the plasmid with BamHI and KpnI should result in two bands at 2.2kb and 5.9kb.
How to cite: TAL2442 was a gift from Keith Joung (Addgene plasmid # 36833 ; http://n2t.net/addgene:36833 ; RRID:Addgene_36833)
