[The description below was written by a language model from this plasmid's Addgene catalogue record.]
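Description:
TAL2442 is a mammalian expression plasmid encoding the left monomer of a TALEN pair directed against the human SS18 gene. It is built on the JDS78 backbone (about 6.4 kb without insert), one of a family of TALEN expression vectors designed to receive assembled TAL effector repeat arrays. The plasmid is maintained in E. coli at high copy number under ampicillin selection. No feature table accompanies the record, so the origin of replication and other backbone elements are not itemised.

The roughly 1.6 kb insert is a custom TAL effector repeat array produced by the FLASH assembly method, a high-throughput approach to TALEN construction. It was cloned into the backbone through BsmBI sites that were destroyed in the process, as is usual for type IIS cloning that leaves seamless in-frame junctions. The backbone supplies the flanking parts of the nuclease: an N-terminal 3X FLAG tag for detection and a C-terminal wild-type FokI cleavage domain, so the finished open reading frame is a tagged TALE–FokI fusion. A CMV promoter drives expression in mammalian cells, and the vector type also lists a T7 promoter, which allows in vitro synthesis of TALEN mRNA. The BGH reverse sequencing primer suggests a bovine growth hormone polyadenylation region downstream, although the record does not list it explicitly.

Because FokI cleaves DNA only as a dimer, this construct is meant to be used with a matching right-hand SS18 TALEN. Together they introduce a targeted double-strand break at the SS18 locus for genome editing. The catalogue lists the insert species as human, but the linked gene entry uses mouse-style nomenclature, a discrepancy the record leaves unresolved.
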