>Addgene plasmid #36833 | TAL2442 | depositor partial sequence | sequence record 46026 | TAL2442 sequence 1640 bps
GAACCTGACCCCAGACCAGGTAGTCGCAATCGCGAACAATAATGGGGGAAAGCAAGCCCTGGAAACCGTG
CAAAGGTTGTTGCCGGTCCTTTGTCAAGACCACGGCCTTACACCGGAGCAAGTCGTGGCCATTGCAAATA
ATAACGGTGGCAAACAGGCTCTTGAGACGGTTCAGAGACTTCTCCCAGTTCTCTGTCAAGCCCACGGGCT
GACTCCCGATCAAGTTGTAGCGATTGCGTCCAACGGTGGAGGGAAACAAGCATTGGAGACTGTCCAACGG
CTCCTTCCCGTGTTGTGTCAAGCCCACGGTTTGACGCCTGCACAAGTGGTCGCCATCGCCAACAACAACG
GCGGTAAGCAGGCGCTGGAAACAGTACAGCGCCTGCTGCCTGTACTGTGCCAGGATCATGGACTGACCCC
AGACCAGGTAGTCGCAATCGCGTCGAACATTGGGGGAAAGCAAGCCCTGGAAACCGTGCAAAGGTTGTTG
CCGGTCCTTTGTCAAGACCACGGCCTTACACCGGAGCAAGTCGTGGCCATTGCATCCCACGACGGTGGCA
AACAGGCTCTTGAGACGGTTCAGAGACTTCTCCCAGTTCTCTGTCAAGCCCACGGGCTGACTCCCGATCA
AGTTGTAGCGATTGCGAATAACAATGGAGGGAAACAAGCATTGGAGACTGTCCAACGGCTCCTTCCCGTG
TTGTGTCAAGCCCACGGTTTGACGCCTGCACAAGTGGTCGCCATCGCCAACAACAACGGCGGTAAGCAGG
CGCTGGAAACAGTACAGCGCCTGCTGCCTGTACTGTGCCAGGATCATGGACTGACCCCAGACCAGGTAGT
CGCAATCGCGTCACATGACGGGGGAAAGCAAGCCCTGGAAACCGTGCAAAGGTTGTTGCCGGTCCTTTGT
CAAGACCACGGCCTTACACCGGAGCAAGTCGTGGCCATTGCAAATAATAACGGTGGCAAACAGGCTCTTG
AGACGGTTCAGAGACTTCTCCCAGTTCTCTGTCAAGCCCACGGGCTGACTCCCGATCAAGTTGTAGCGAT
TGCGAATAACAATGGAGGGAAACAAGCATTGGAGACTGTCCAACGGCTCCTTCCCGTGTTGTGTCAAGCC
CACGGTTTGACGCCTGCACAAGTGGTCGCCATCGCCAGCCATGATGGCGGTAAGCAGGCGCTGGAAACAG
TACAGCGCCTGCTGCCTGTACTGTGCCAGGATCATGGACTGACCCCAGACCAGGTAGTCGCAATCGCGTC
GAACATTGGGGGAAAGCAAGCCCTGGAAACCGTGCAAAGGTTGTTGCCGGTCCTTTGTCAAGACCACGGC
CTTACACCGGAGCAAGTCGTGGCCATTGCAAGCAACATCGGTGGCAAACAGGCTCTTGAGACGGTTCAGA
GACTTCTCCCAGTTCTCTGTCAAGCCCACGGGCTGACTCCCGATCAAGTTGTAGCGATTGCGTCGCATGA
CGGAGGGAAACAAGCATTGGAGACTGTCCAACGGCTCCTTCCCGTGTTGTGTCAAGCCCACGGTTTGACG
CCTGCACAAGTGGTCGCCATCGCCTCCAATATTGGCGGTAAGCAGGCGCTGGAAACAGTACAGCGCCTGC
TGCCTGTACTGTGCCAGGATCATGGACTGA
