>Addgene plasmid #36833 | TAL2442 | addgene partial sequence | sequence record 48032 | CMV-F 5'-CGCAAATGGGCGGTAGGCGTG-3'
TTACTGGCTTATCGAAATTAATACGACTCACTTATAGGGAGACCCAAGCTGGCTAGCACCATGGACTACA
AAGACCATGACGGTGATTATAAAGATCATGACATCGATTACAAGGATGACGATGACAAGATGGCCCCCAA
GAAGAAGAGGAAGGTGGGCATTCACCGCGGGGTACCTATGGTGGACTTGAGGACACTCGGTTATTCGCAA
CAGCAACAGGAGAAAATCAAGCCTAAGGTCAGGAGCACCGTCGCGCAACACCACGAGGCGCTTGTGGGGC
ATGGCTTCACTCATGCGCATATTGTCGCGCTTTCACAGCACCCTGCGGCGCTTGGGACGGTGGCTGTCAA
ATACCAAGATATGATTGCGGCCCTGCCCGAAGCCACGCACGAGGCAATTGTAGGGGTCGGTAAACAGTGG
TCGGGAGCGCGAGCACTTGAGGCGCTGCTGACTGTGGCGGGTGAGCTTAGGGGGCCTCCGCTCCAGCTCG
ACACCGGGCAGCTGCTGAAGATCGCGAAGAGAGGGGGAGTAACAGCGGTAGAGGCAGTGCACGCCTGGCG
CAATGCGCTCACCGGGGCCCCCTTGAACCTGACCCCAGACCAGGTAGTCGCAATCGCGAACAATAATGGG
GGAAAGCAAGCCCTGGAAACCGTGCAAAGGTTGTTGCCGGTCCTTTGTCAAGACCACGGCCTTACACCGG
AGCAAGTCGTGGCCATTGCAAATAATAACGGTGGCAAACAGGCTCTTGAGACGGTTCAGAGACTTCTCCC
AGTTCTCTGTCAAGCCCACGGGCTGACTCCCGATCA
